Addgene plasmid #152923: pGBW-m4133835
Purpose: Mammalian expression plasmid for SARS-CoV-2 3'-to-5' exonuclease
Depositing lab: Ginkgo Bioworks & Benjie Chen. Depositing organization: Ginkgo Bioworks.
Backbone
  Vector backbone: pTwist_CMV_Puro_6
  Backbone size w/o insert (bp): 6080
  Vector type: Mammalian Expression
  Selectable markers: Puromycin
Growth in bacteria
  Bacterial resistance: Ampicillin, 100 μg/mL
  Growth temperature: 37°C
  Growth strain: DH5alpha
  Copy number: High Copy
Gene/Insert
  Gene/Insert name: SARS-CoV-2 3'-to-5' exonuclease
  Species: Severe acute respiratory syndrome coronavirus 2
  Insert size (bp): 1580
  Mutation: wt
  Entrez Gene: ORF1ab (a.k.a. GU280_gp01)
  Promoter: CMV
  Tag / fusion protein: Cleavable TEV;TapTag (C terminal on backbone)
  Cloning method: Unknown
Resource information
  A portion of this plasmid was derived from a plasmid made by: GinkgoBioworks
Depositor comments: NCBI reference sequence: YP_009725309.1
How to cite: pGBW-m4133835 was a gift from Ginkgo Bioworks & Benjie Chen (Addgene plasmid # 152923 ; http://n2t.net/addgene:152923 ; RRID:Addgene_152923)
