[The description below was written by a language model from this plasmid's Addgene catalogue record and pLannotate feature annotations shown in this document.]
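Description:
pGBW-m4133835 is a mammalian expression plasmid built on the pTwist_CMV_Puro_6 backbone that encodes the wild-type SARS-CoV-2 3'-to-5' exonuclease, a mature product of the ORF1ab replicase polyprotein. It is maintained in E. coli as a high-copy plasmid through a ColE1/pUC-type origin and selected with ampicillin via a full-length β-lactamase gene. For mammalian cells it carries a separate cassette in which the human ubiquitin C promoter drives puromycin N-acetyltransferase, followed by a synthetic poly(A) signal, allowing enrichment or stable selection of transfected cells with puromycin.

The expression unit uses the CMV immediate-early enhancer and promoter. The annotation detects the enhancer together with a truncated CMV promoter form. This drives an open reading frame of about 1.6 kb that spans the sequence origin and matches the SARS-CoV-2 replicase polyprotein. The automated description attached to that hit concerns another polyprotein product and should not be read as the identity of the insert. Downstream and in the same orientation lie short matches to a myosin light chain kinase fragment and to Staphylococcus aureus protein A. These fit the recorded C-terminal TEV-cleavable TAP tag, in which a calmodulin-binding peptide and IgG-binding protein A domains permit two-step affinity purification, with protease release in between.

An SV40 poly(A) signal is annotated after the tag, although on the opposite strand. β-globin insulator elements, T7 and rrnG terminators and additional synthetic poly(A) signals flank the cassettes, presumably to limit read-through between units. The design suits expression of the viral exonuclease in mammalian cells for purification and recovery of associated proteins, although the record itself states only mammalian expression as the purpose.
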