Features (pLannotate 1.2.2; 21 found; start..end, strand, type, name):
   1643..1720    +  CDS            MYLK2 (fragment): MYLK2_HUMAN - Experimental evidence at protein level: Swiss-Prot protein existence level 1. Implicated in the level of global muscle contraction and cardiac function. Phosphorylates a specific serine in the N-terminus of a myosin light chain. From Homo sapiens (Human).
   1802..2152    +  CDS            spa (fragment): SPA_STAAU - Experimental evidence at protein level: Swiss-Prot protein existence level 1. Plays a role in the inhibition of the host innate and adaptive immune responses. Possesses five immunoglobulin-binding domains that capture both the fragment crystallizable region (Fc region) and the Fab region (part of Ig that identifies antigen) of immunoglobulins (By similarity). In turn, Staphylococcus aureus is protected from phagocytic killing via inhibition of Ig Fc region. In addition, the host elicited B-cell response is prevented due to a decrease of antibody-secreting cell proliferation that en
   2217..2338    -  polyA_signal   SV40 poly(A) signal: SV40 polyadenylation signal
   2361..2430    -  CDS            large T antigen (fragment): large T antigen from SV40 (simian virus 40)
   2453..2499    +  terminator     T7 terminator: transcription terminator for bacteriophage T7 RNA polymerase
   2529..2665    +  terminator     rrnG terminator: transcription terminator from the E. coli ribosomal RNA rrnG operon (Albrechtsen et al., 1991)
   2710..2781    +  misc_feature   3' β-globin insulator: insulator downstream of the human β-globin locus (Farrell et al., 2002)
   3007..3595    -  rep_origin     ori: high-copy-number ColE1/pMB1/pBR322/pUC origin of replication
   3767..3831    -  CDS            bla(M) (fragment): β-lactamase lacking the signal sequence; bla(M); allows cytosolic expression of β-lactamase
   4095..5304    +  promoter       UbC promoter: human ubiquitin C promoter
   5308..5905    +  CDS            PuroR (fragment): puromycin N-acetyltransferase; pac from Streptomyces; confers resistance to puromycin
   5934..5982    +  polyA_signal   poly(A) signal: synthetic polyadenylation signal
   6248..7108    +  CDS            AmpR: β-lactamase; bla; confers resistance to ampicillin, carbenicillin, and related antibiotics
   7121..7257    +  terminator     rrnG terminator: transcription terminator from the E. coli ribosomal RNA rrnG operon (Albrechtsen et al., 1991)
   7402..7473    +  misc_feature   5' β-globin insulator: insulator upstream of the human β-globin locus (Farrell et al., 2002)
   7478..7524    -  terminator     T7 terminator: transcription terminator for bacteriophage T7 RNA polymerase
   7542..7590    -  polyA_signal   poly(A) signal: synthetic polyadenylation signal
   7671..7974    +  enhancer       CMV enhancer: human cytomegalovirus immediate early enhancer
   8047..8064    -  promoter       CMV promoter (fragment): human cytomegalovirus (CMV) immediate early promoter
   8127..8178    +  promoter       CMVd2 promoter: truncated human cytomegalovirus (CMV) immediate early promoter that yields moderately reduced expression relative to the full-length promoter
   8244..1603    +  CDS            rep (fragment) (across the origin): R1AB_SARS2 - Experimental evidence at protein level: Swiss-Prot protein existence level 1. [2'-O-methyltransferase]: Methyltransferase that mediates mRNA cap 2'-O-ribose methylation to the 5'-cap structure of viral mRNAs. N7-methyl guanosine cap is a prerequisite for binding of nsp16. Therefore plays an essential role in viral mRNAs cap methylation which is essential to evade immune system. From Severe acute respiratory syndrome coronavirus 2 (2019-nCoV) (SARS-CoV-2).
>Addgene plasmid #152923 | pGBW-m4133835 | depositor full sequence | sequence record 295935 | Full Sequence
CACCATGGCCGAAAATGTCACTGGCTTATTTAAGGATTGCAGTAAAGTGATCACAGGGTTGCACCCGACC
CAAGCGCCTACGCATCTTTCAGTAGACACCAAGTTCAAAACTGAGGGACTCTGTGTGGACATACCAGGTA
TTCCCAAGGATATGACATACAGACGCCTGATCTCGATGATGGGCTTCAAGATGAACTATCAGGTTAACGG
TTACCCCAATATGTTTATTACCCGAGAGGAAGCTATCCGGCACGTGCGTGCCTGGATAGGGTTTGACGTC
GAGGGCTGTCATGCAACTAGGGAAGCTGTAGGAACAAATCTGCCACTGCAACTCGGCTTCTCTACCGGAG
TCAACCTAGTTGCCGTGCCTACCGGGTATGTGGATACACCAAACAATACTGATTTTAGCAGAGTCTCCGC
AAAACCCCCTCCCGGGGACCAGTTCAAACACTTGATCCCCCTGATGTACAAGGGTTTACCATGGAACGTG
GTGCGGATTAAAATAGTTCAGATGCTCAGCGACACACTGAAGAATTTAAGTGATAGAGTTGTGTTTGTAC
TTTGGGCCCATGGCTTCGAGCTGACCTCTATGAAGTATTTCGTTAAAATTGGACCCGAACGAACGTGCTG
CCTGTGTGACCGGAGGGCGACGTGTTTCTCAACTGCTTCCGATACCTATGCCTGCTGGCACCATAGCATC
GGCTTTGATTACGTGTACAACCCTTTTATGATTGACGTGCAGCAGTGGGGATTCACTGGGAACCTACAGT
CGAATCACGATCTTTACTGTCAGGTCCATGGGAACGCACACGTTGCTAGCTGCGACGCAATCATGACACG
TTGCCTTGCTGTCCACGAGTGTTTTGTGAAACGAGTGGACTGGACTATTGAGTATCCTATCATTGGCGAC
GAACTGAAGATAAATGCGGCTTGTAGGAAGGTGCAGCATATGGTCGTCAAAGCCGCCCTCTTAGCTGATA
AGTTCCCGGTCCTGCACGATATTGGCAATCCAAAGGCCATCAAATGCGTACCCCAGGCAGATGTTGAGTG
GAAGTTTTACGACGCGCAACCATGCTCCGATAAGGCCTATAAAATCGAAGAGCTCTTCTACAGTTATGCC
ACCCATTCTGACAAGTTTACCGACGGTGTGTGTTTGTTTTGGAATTGCAACGTGGATCGCTACCCTGCAA
ACTCTATCGTTTGTCGCTTCGACACACGCGTATTGTCCAATCTGAATCTACCCGGATGCGACGGAGGTTC
ACTGTATGTGAACAAGCACGCCTTCCACACCCCCGCATTCGATAAATCCGCCTTTGTCAACCTTAAACAA
TTACCTTTCTTTTACTACAGCGACTCTCCTTGCGAATCCCATGGAAAGCAAGTAGTGAGTGATATCGATT
ACGTCCCACTCAAAAGTGCAACATGTATTACGAGATGCAATCTCGGTGGTGCAGTCTGTAGACACCATGC
CAATGAATATCGGCTGTATTTGGACGCCTATAACATGATGATTTCAGCTGGCTTCTCTCTTTGGGTTTAC
AAGCAGTTTGACACGTATAATCTGTGGAACACCTTTACAAGGCTGCAAGAAAACCTTTACTTTCAGTCGG
GACGGCGAATCCCGGGGCTGATAAATCCCTGGAAAAGGAGATGGAAGAAGAACTTTATTGCAGTGTCTGC
GGCTAACCGGTTCAAAAAGATCAGTTCAAGCGGCGCCCTAGATTACGACATTCCTACGACCGCCTCCGAG
AATCTCTATTTCCAGGGTGAATTTGGCTTGGCACAACATGACGAGGCCGTCGATAACAAGTTTAATAAAG
AACAGCAGAACGCTTTCTATGAGATCCTTCACTTACCAAATCTGAACGAAGAGCAACGCAACGCTTTCAT
TCAGAGCCTGAAAGACGATCCCTCGCAGTCTGCAAATCTCCTGGCCGAAGCCAAGAAGCTGAATGACGCA
CAGGCTCCAAAAGTTGATAACAAGTTTAACAAGGAGCAGCAGAATGCTTTCTACGAGATATTGCACCTTC
CTAATCTGAATGAGGAACAAAGAAATGCATTTATCCAGTCCCTAAAAGACGATCCATCACAGAGTGCCAA
CCTGCTTGCGGAAGCCAAAAAGCTCAATGATGCCCAGGCCCCGAAAGTAGACGCGAACCATCAATAAGCT
AGCTTGACTGACTGAGATACAGCGTACCTTCAGCTCACAGACATGATAAGATACATTGATGAGTTTGGAC
AAACCACAACTAGAATGCAGTGAAAAAAATGCTTTATTTGTGAAATTTGTGATGCTATTGCTTTATTTGT
AACCATTATAAGCTGCAATAAACAAGTTAACAACAACAATTGCATTCATTTTATGTTTCAGGTTCAGGGG
GAGGTGTGGGAGGTTTTTTAAAGCAAGTAAAACCTCTACAAATGTGGTATTGGCCCATCTCTATCGGTAT
CGTAGCATAACCCCTTGGGGCCTCTAAACGGGTCTTGAGGGGTTTTTTGTGCCCCTCGGGCCGGATTGCT
ATCTACCGGCATTGGCGCAGAAAAAAATGCCTGATGCGACGCTGCGCGTCTTATACTCCCACATATGCCA
GATTCAGCAACGGATACGGCTTCCCCAACTTGCCCACTTCCATACGTGTCCTCCTTACCAGAAATTTATC
CTTAAGGTCGTCAGCTATCCTGCAGGCGATCTCTCGATTTCGATCAAGACATTCCTTTAATGGTCTTTTC
TGGACACCACTAGGGGTCAGAAGTAGTTCATCAAACTTTCTTCCCTCCCTAATCTCATTGGTTACCTTGG
GCTATCGAAACTTAATTAACCAGTCAAGTCAGCTACTTGGCGAGATCGACTTGTCTGGGTTTCGACTACG
CTCAGAATTGCGTCAGTCAAGTTCGATCTGGTCCTTGCTATTGCACCCGTTCTCCGATTACGAGTTTCAT
TTAAATCATGTGAGCAAAAGGCCAGCAAAAGGCCAGGAACCGTAAAAAGGCCGCGTTGCTGGCGTTTTTC
CATAGGCTCCGCCCCCCTGACGAGCATCACAAAAATCGACGCTCAAGTCAGAGGTGGCGAAACCCGACAG
GACTATAAAGATACCAGGCGTTTCCCCCTGGAAGCTCCCTCGTGCGCTCTCCTGTTCCGACCCTGCCGCT
TACCGGATACCTGTCCGCCTTTCTCCCTTCGGGAAGCGTGGCGCTTTCTCATAGCTCACGCTGTAGGTAT
CTCAGTTCGGTGTAGGTCGTTCGCTCCAAGCTGGGCTGTGTGCACGAACCCCCCGTTCAGCCCGACCGCT
GCGCCTTATCCGGTAACTATCGTCTTGAGTCCAACCCGGTAAGACACGACTTATCGCCACTGGCAGCAGC
CACTGGTAACAGGATTAGCAGAGCGAGGTATGTAGGCGGTGCTACAGAGTTCTTGAAGTGGTGGCCTAAC
TACGGCTACACTAGAAGAACAGTATTTGGTATCTGCGCTCTGCTGAAGCCAGTTACCTTCGGAAAAAGAG
TTGGTAGCTCTTGATCCGGCAAACAAACCACCGCTGGTAGCGGTGGTTTTTTTGTTTGCAAGCAGCAGAT
TACGCGCAGAAAAAAAGGATCTCAAGAAGATCCTTTGATCTTTTCTACGGGGTCTGACGCTCAGTGGAAC
GAAAACTCACGTTAAGGGATTTTGGTCATGAGATTATCAAAAAGGATCTTCACCTAGATCCTTTTAAATT
AAAAATGAAGTTTTAAATCAATCTAAAGTATATATGAGTAAACTTGGTCTGACAGTTACCAATGCTTAAT
CAGTGAGGCACCTATCTCAGCGATCTGTCTATTTCGTTCATCCATAGTTGCATTTAAATTTCCGAACTCT
CCAAGGCCCTCGTCGGAAAATCTTCAAACCTTTCGTCCGATCCATCTTGCAGGCTACCTCTCGAACGAAC
TATCGCAAGTCTCTTGGCCGGCCTTGCGCCTTGGCTATTGCTTGGCAGCGCCTATCGCCAGGTATTACTC
CAATCCCGAATATCCGAGATCGGGATCACCCGAGAGAAGTTCAACCTACATCCTCAATCCCGATCTATCC
GAGATCCGAGGAATATCGAAATCGGGGCGCGCCTGGCCTCCGCGCCGGGTTTTGGCGCCTCCCGCGGGCG
CCCCCCTCGTCACGGCGAGCGCTGCCACGTCAGACGAAGGGCGCAGGAGCGTCCTGATCCTTCCGCCCGG
ACGCTCAGGACAGCGGCCCGCTGCTCATAAGACTCGGCCTTAGAACCCCAGTATCAGCAGAAGGACATTT
TAGGACGGGACTTGGGTGACTCTAGGGCACTGGTTTTCTTTCCAGAGAGCGGAACAGGCGAGGAAAAGTA
GTCCCTTCTCGGCGATTCTGCGGAGGGATCTCCGTGGGGCGGTGAACGCCGATGATTATATAAGGACGCG
CCGGGTGTGGCACAGCTAGTTCCGTCGCAGCCGGGATTTGGGTCGCGGTTCTTGTTTGTGGATCGCTGTG
ATCGTCACTTGGTGAGTAGCGGGCTGCTGGGCTGGCCGGGGCTTTCGTGGCCGCCGGGCCGCTCGGTGGG
ACGGAAGCGTGTGGAGAGACCGCCAAGGGCTGTAGTCTGGGTCCGCGAGCAAGGTTGCCCTGAACTGGGG
GTTGGGGGGAGCGCAGCAAAATGGCGGCTGTTCCCGAGTCTTGAATGGAAGACGCTTGTGAGGCGGGCTG
TGAGGTCGTTGAAACAAGGTGGGGGGCATGGTGGGCGGCAAGAACCCAAGGTCTTGAGCCCTTCGCTAAT
GCGGGAAAGCTCTTATTCGGGTGAGATGGGCTGGGCACCATCTGGGGACCCTGACGTGAAGTTTGTCACT
GACTGGAGAACTCGGTTTGTCGTCTGTTGCGGGGGCGGCAGTTATGGCGGTGCCGTTGGGCAGTGCACCC
GTACCTTTGGGAGCGCGCGCCCTCGTCGTGTCGTGACGTCACCCGTTCTGTTGGCTTATAATGCAGGGTG
GGGCCACCTGCCGGTAGGTGTGCGGTAGGCTTTTCTCCGTCGCAGGACGCAGGGTTCGGGCCTAGGGTAG
GCTCTCCTGAATCGACAGGCGCCGGACCTCTGGTGAGGGGAGGGATAAGTGAGGCGTCAGTTTCTTTGGT
CGGTTTTATGTACCTATCTTCTTAAGTAGCTGAAGCTCCGGTTTTGAACTATGCGCTCGGGGTTGGCGAG
TGTGTTTTGTGAAGTTTTTTAGGCACCTTTTGAAATGTAATCATTTGGGTCAATATGTAATTTTCAGTGT
TAGACTTGTAAATTGTCCGCTAAATTCTGGCCGTTTTTGGCTTTTTTGTTAGACAACATGACCGAGTACA
AGCCCACGGTGCGCCTCGCCACCCGCGACGACGTCCCCAGGGCCGTACGCACCCTCGCCGCCGCGTTCGC
CGACTACCCCGCCACGCGCCACACCGTCGATCCGGACCGCCACATCGAGCGGGTCACCGAGCTGCAAGAA
CTCTTCCTCACGCGCGTCGGGCTCGACATCGGCAAGGTGTGGGTCGCGGACGACGGCGCCGCGGTGGCGG
TCTGGACCACGCCGGAGAGCGTCGAAGCGGGGGCGGTGTTCGCCGAGATCGGCCCGCGCATGGCCGAGTT
GAGCGGTTCCCGGCTGGCCGCGCAGCAACAGATGGAGGGCCTCCTGGCGCCGCACCGGCCCAAGGAGCCC
GCGTGGTTCCTGGCCACCGTCGGCGTCTCGCCCGACCACCAGGGCAAGGGTCTGGGCAGCGCCGTCGTGC
TCCCCGGAGTGGAGGCCGCCGAGCGCGCCGGGGTGCCCGCCTTCCTGGAGACCTCCGCGCCCCGCAACCT
CCCCTTCTACGAGCGGCTCGGCTTCACCGTCACCGCCGACGTCGAGGTGCCCGAAGGACCGCGCACCTGG
TGCATGACCCGCAAGCCCGGTGCCTAGGCTAGTATGTAAGCCTAGTCTTAGATAATAAAATCGCTATCCA
TCGAAGATGGATGTGTGTTGGTTTTTTGTGTGTGTAACGCTAGGCGCGCCTGGTGTACCGAGAACGATCC
TCTCAGTGCGAGTCTCGACGATCCATATCGTTGCTTGGCAGTCAGCCAGTCGGAATCCAGCTTGGGACCC
AGGAAGTCCAATCGTCAGATATTGTACTCAAGCCTGGTCACGGCAGCGTACCGATCTGTTTAAACCTAGA
TATTGATAGTCTGATCGGTCAACGTATAATCGAGTCCTAGCTTTTGCAAACATCTATCAAGAGACAGGAT
CAGCAGGAGGCTTTCGCATGAGTATTCAACATTTCCGTGTCGCCCTTATTCCCTTTTTTGCGGCATTTTG
CCTTCCTGTTTTTGCTCACCCAGAAACGCTGGTGAAAGTAAAAGATGCTGAAGATCAGTTGGGTGCGCGA
GTGGGTTACATCGAACTGGATCTCAACAGCGGTAAGATCCTTGAGAGTTTTCGCCCCGAAGAACGCTTTC
CAATGATGAGCACTTTTAAAGTTCTGCTATGTGGCGCGGTATTATCCCGTATTGACGCCGGGCAAGAGCA
ACTCGGTCGCCGCATACACTATTCTCAGAATGACTTGGTTGAGTATTCACCAGTCACAGAAAAGCATCTT
ACGGATGGCATGACAGTAAGAGAATTATGCAGTGCTGCCATAACCATGAGTGATAACACTGCGGCCAACT
TACTTCTGACAACGATTGGAGGACCGAAGGAGCTAACCGCTTTTTTGCACAACATGGGGGATCATGTAAC
TCGCCTTGATCGTTGGGAACCGGAGCTGAATGAAGCCATACCAAACGACGAGCGTGACACCACGATGCCT
GTAGCAATGGCAACAACCTTGCGTAAACTATTAACTGGCGAACTACTTACTCTAGCTTCCCGGCAACAGT
TGATAGACTGGATGGAGGCGGATAAAGTTGCAGGACCACTTCTGCGCTCGGCCCTTCCGGCTGGCTGGTT
TATTGCTGATAAATCTGGAGCCGGTGAGCGTGGGTCTCGCGGTATCATTGCAGCACTGGGGCCAGATGGT
AAGCCCTCCCGTATCGTAGTTATCTACACGACGGGGAGTCAGGCAACTATGGATGAACGAAATAGACAGA
TCGCTGAGATAGGTGCCTCACTGATTAAGCATTGGTAACCGATTCTAGGTGCATTGGCGCAGAAAAAAAT
GCCTGATGCGACGCTGCGCGTCTTATACTCCCACATATGCCAGATTCAGCAACGGATACGGCTTCCCCAA
CTTGCCCACTTCCATACGTGTCCTCCTTACCAGAAATTTATCCTTAAGATCGTTTAAACTCGACTCTGGC
TCTATCGAATCTCCGTCGTTTCGAGCTTACGCGAACAGCCGTGGCGCTCATTTGCTCGTCGGGCATCGAA
TCTCGTCAGCTATCGTCAGCTTACCTTTTTGGCAGCGATCGCGGCTCCCGACATCTTGGACCATTAGCTC
CACAGGTATCTTCTTCCCTCTAGTGGTCATAACAGCAGCTTCAGCTACCTCTCAATTCAAAAAACCCCTC
AAGACCCGTTTAGAGGCCCCAAGGGGTTATGCTATCAATCGTTGCGTTACACACACAAAAAACCAACACA
CATCCATCTTCGATGGATAGCGATTTTATTATCTAACTGCTGATCGAGTGTAGCCAGATCTAGTAATCAA
TTACGGGGTCATTAGTTCATAGCCCATATATGGAGTTCCGCGTTACATAACTTACGGTAAATGGCCCGCC
TGGCTGACCGCCCAACGACCCCCGCCCATTGACGTCAATAATGACGTATGTTCCCATAGTAACGCCAATA
GGGACTTTCCATTGACGTCAATGGGTGGAGTATTTACGGTAAACTGCCCACTTGGCAGTACATCAAGTGT
ATCATATGCCAAGTACGCCCCCTATTGACGTCAATGACGGTAAATGGCCCGCCTGGCATTATGCCCAGTA
CATGACCTTATGGGACTTTCCTACTTGGCAGTACATCTACGTATTAGTCATCGCTATTACCATGCTGATG
CGGTTTTGGCAGTACATCAATGGGCGTGGATAGCGGTTTGACTCACGGGGATTTCCAAGTCTCCACCCCA
TTGACGTCAATGGGAGTTTGTTTTGGCACCAAAATCAACGGGACTTTCCAAAATGTCGTAACAACTCCGC
CCCATTGACGCAAATGGGCGGTAGGCGTGTACGGTGGGAGGTCTATATAAGCAGAGCTGGTTTAGTGAAC
CGTCAGATCAGATCTTTGTCGATCCTACCATCCACTCGACACACCCGCCAGCGGCCGC
